Addgene plasmid #130666: 15x-QUAS-dTomato-T2A-GCaMP6s
Purpose: QUAS reporter line that expresses cytosolic dTomato and the GCaMP6s calcium indicator, separated by T2A
Depositing lab: Leslie Vosshall. Depositing organization: Rockefeller University. Publication: The ion channel ppk301 controls freshwater egg-laying in the mosquito Aedes aegypti. Matthews BJ, Younger MA, Vosshall LB. eLife. 2019 May 21;8. pii: 43963. doi: 10.7554/eLife.43963. PubMed 31112133.
Backbone
  Vector backbone: Addgene 104875, pBac-ECFP-15xQUAS_TATA-SV40
  Total vector size (bp): 8747
  Vector type: Insect Expression ; Ae. aegypti expression
Growth in bacteria
  Bacterial resistance: Ampicillin, 100 μg/mL
  Growth temperature: 37°C
  Growth strain: NEB Stable
  Copy number: Unknown
Gene/Insert
  Gene/Insert name: 15xQUAS-dTomato-T2A-GCaMP6s
  Insert size (bp): 3469
  Promoter: 15xQUAS-TATA
  Cloning method: Gibson Cloning
  Sequencing primers: 5′ CGCCAGGGTTTTCCCAGTCACGACG; 3′ GTCATAGCTGTTTCCTGT
Resource information
  A portion of this plasmid was derived from a plasmid made by: Backbone is a gift from Chris Potter, Addgene #104875
Terms and licenses: Academic/Nonprofit Terms; Industry Terms: Not Available to Industry
How to cite: 15x-QUAS-dTomato-T2A-GCaMP6s was a gift from Leslie Vosshall (Addgene plasmid # 130666 ; http://n2t.net/addgene:130666 ; RRID:Addgene_130666)
