[The description below was written by a language model from this plasmid's Addgene catalogue record, the feature table of its GenBank file and pLannotate feature annotations shown in this document.]
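Description:
15x-QUAS-dTomato-T2A-GCaMP6s is an 8,747 bp piggyBac transposon plasmid for germline transformation and transgene expression in the mosquito Aedes aegypti, built by Gibson cloning into the pBac-ECFP-15xQUAS_TATA-SV40 backbone. In bacteria it is maintained through a high-copy ColE1/pUC origin and selected with ampicillin via the bla gene. An f1 origin and remnants of a pBluescript-type lac/lacZα region are also present. The two feature tables describe the same circular sequence from different start points and agree on the main parts.

Between the piggyBac inverted terminal repeats lie two cassettes. The first encodes ECFP followed by an SV40 polyadenylation signal and serves as the marker for the transgene. One annotation finds a fragment of the Drosophila hsp70 promoter just upstream of it, but the record does not name the full promoter or enhancer driving ECFP. The second is the reporter. The catalogue lists its promoter as 15xQUAS-TATA, meaning fifteen binding sites for the QF transcription factor upstream of a minimal promoter. The QUAS repeats themselves are not annotated. The annotated hsp70Bb promoter segment directly upstream of the coding sequence is probably that minimal promoter.

The reporter drives a single open reading frame of dTomato, a T2A ribosome-skipping peptide and GCaMP6s, so the two proteins are made separately from one transcript. It ends in an SV40 small t intron and SV40 poly(A) signal. The SV40 NLS and T antigen fragments annotated there sit within this 3′ region, not in the reporter proteins.

Crossed to QF driver lines, the resulting transgenic strain expresses cytosolic dTomato as a calcium-independent red label alongside the green calcium indicator. This supports imaging of activity in genetically defined cells.
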