LOCUS       Exported 8747 bp ds-DNA circular SYN 12-MAY-2021
DEFINITION  QUAS reporter line that expresses cytosolic dTomato and the GCaMP6s
            calcium indicator, separated by T2A.
ACCESSION   .
VERSION     .
KEYWORDS    15x-QUAS-dTomato-T2A-GCaMP6s
SOURCE      synthetic DNA construct
  ORGANISM  synthetic DNA construct
REFERENCE   1 (bases 1 to 8747)
  AUTHORS   Matthews BJ, Younger MA, Vosshall LB
  TITLE     The ion channel ppk301 controls freshwater egg-laying in the
            mosquito Aedes aegypti.
  JOURNAL   Elife. 2019 May 21;8. pii: 43963. doi: 10.7554/eLife.43963.
  PUBMED    31112133
REFERENCE   2 (bases 1 to 8747)
  AUTHORS   .
  TITLE     Direct Submission
  JOURNAL   Exported May 12, 2021 from SnapGene Server 1.1.58
            http://www.snapgene.com
FEATURES             Location/Qualifiers
     source          1..8747
                     /organism="synthetic DNA construct"
                     /mol_type="other DNA"
     repeat_region   104..166
                     /label=piggyBac right (3') inverted repeat
                     /note="piggyBac transposon-specific inverted terminal
                     repeat sequence (ITR)"
     regulatory      652..661
                     /regulatory_class="other"
                     /note="vertebrate consensus sequence for strong initiation
                     of translation (Kozak, 1987)"
     CDS             658..1377
                     /codon_start=1
                     /product="enhanced CFP"
                     /label=ECFP
                     /note="mammalian codon-optimized"
                     /translation="MVSKGEELFTGVVPILVELDGDVNGHKFSVSGEGEGDATYGKLTL
                     KFICTTGKLPVPWPTLVTTLTWGVQCFSRYPDHMKQHDFFKSAMPEGYVQERTIFFKDD
                     GNYKTRAEVKFEGDTLVNRIELKGIDFKEDGNILGHKLEYNYISHNVYITADKQKNGIK
                     ANFKIRHNIEDGSVQLADHYQQNTPIGDGPVLLPDNHYLSTQSALSKDPNEKRDHMVLL
                     EFVTAAGITLGMDELYK"
     polyA_signal    1500..1621
                     /label=SV40 poly(A) signal
                     /note="SV40 polyadenylation signal"
     promoter        2033..2271
                     /label=hsp70 promoter
                     /note="Drosophila melanogaster hsp70Bb promoter"
     primer_bind     2218..2239
                     /label=pCasper-hs
                     /note="Drosophila Hsp70 promoter, forward primer"
     CDS             2347..3048
                     /codon_start=1
                     /product="dimeric variant of DsRed fluorescent protein
                     (Shaner et al., 2004)"
                     /label=dTomato
                     /note="mammalian codon-optimized"
                     /translation="MVSKGEEVIKEFMRFKVRMEGSMNGHEFEIEGEGEGRPYEGTQTA
                     KLKVTKGGPLPFAWDILSPQFMYGSKAYVKHPADIPDYKKLSFPEGFKWERVMNFEDGG
                     LVTVTQDSSLQDGTLIYKVKMRGTNFPPDGPVMQKKTMGWEASTERLYPRDGVLKGEIH
                     QALKLKDGGRYLVEFKTIYMAKKPVQLPGYYYVDTKLDITSHNEDYTIVEQYERSEGRH
                     HLFLYGMDELYK"
     primer_bind     complement(2480..2498)
                     /label=mCherry-R
                     /note="mCherry, reverse primer"
     primer_bind     2748..2767
                     /label=mCherry-F
                     /note="mCherry, forward primer"
     primer_bind     2942..2965
                     /label=DsRed1-C
                     /note="DsRed1, forward primer"
     CDS             3052..3105
                     /codon_start=1
                     /product="2A peptide from Thosea asigna virus capsid
                     protein"
                     /label=T2A
                     /note="Eukaryotic ribosomes fail to insert a peptide bond
                     between the Gly and Pro residues, yielding separate
                     polypeptides."
                     /translation="EGRGSLLTCGDVEENPGP"
     CDS             3106..4458
                     /codon_start=1
                     /product="improved fluorescent protein-based calcium sensor
                     (Chen et al., 2013)"
                     /label=GCaMP6s
                     /translation="MGSHHHHHHGMASMTGGQQMGRDLYDDDDKDLATMVDSSRRKWNK
                     TGHAVRAIGRLSSLENVYIKADKQKNGIKANFHIRHNIEDGGVQLAYHYQQNTPIGDGP
                     VLLPDNHYLSVQSKLSKDPNEKRDHMVLLEFVTAAGITLGMDELYKGGTGGSMVSKGEE
                     LFTGVVPILVELDGDVNGHKFSVSGEGEGDATYGKLTLKFICTTGKLPVPWPTLVTTLT
                     YGVQCFSRYPDHMKQHDFFKSAMPEGYIQERTIFFKDDGNYKTRAEVKFEGDTLVNRIE
                     LKGIDFKEDGNILGHKLEYNLPDQLTEEQIAEFKEAFSLFDKDGDGTITTKELGTVMRS
                     LGQNPTEAELQDMINEVDADGDGTIDFPEFLTMMARKMKYRDTEEEIREAFGVFDKDGN
                     GYISAAELRHVMTNLGEKLTDEEVDEMIREADIDGDGQVNYEEFVQMMTAK"
     regulatory      3202..3211
                     /regulatory_class="other"
                     /note="vertebrate consensus sequence for strong initiation
                     of translation (Kozak, 1987)"
     intron          4535..4600
                     /label=small t intron
                     /note="SV40 (simian virus 40) small t antigen intron"
     CDS             4730..4750
                     /codon_start=1
                     /product="nuclear localization signal of SV40 (simian virus
                     40) large T antigen"
                     /label=SV40 NLS
                     /translation="PKKKRKV"
     polyA_signal    5022..5156
                     /label=SV40 poly(A) signal
                     /note="SV40 polyadenylation signal"
     repeat_region   5431..5465
                     /label=piggyBac left (5') inverted repeat
                     /note="piggyBac transposon-specific inverted terminal
                     repeat sequence (ITR)"
     primer_bind     complement(5956..5972)
                     /label=M13 rev
                     /note="common sequencing primer, one of multiple similar
                     variants"
     primer_bind     complement(5956..5972)
                     /label=M13 Reverse
                     /note="In lacZ gene. Also called M13-rev"
     primer_bind     complement(5969..5991)
                     /label=M13/pUC Reverse
                     /note="In lacZ gene"
     protein_bind    5980..5996
                     /label=lac operator
                     /bound_moiety="lac repressor encoded by lacI"
                     /note="The lac repressor binds to the lac operator to
                     inhibit transcription in E. coli. This inhibition can be
                     relieved by adding lactose or
                     isopropyl-beta-D-thiogalactopyranoside (IPTG)."
     promoter        complement(6004..6034)
                     /label=lac promoter
                     /note="promoter for the E. coli lac operon"
     protein_bind    6049..6070
                     /label=CAP binding site
                     /bound_moiety="E. coli catabolite activator protein"
                     /note="CAP binding activates transcription in the presence
                     of cAMP."
     primer_bind     complement(6187..6204)
                     /label=L4440
                     /note="L4440 vector, forward primer"
     rep_origin      complement(6358..6946)
                     /direction=LEFT
                     /label=ori
                     /note="high-copy-number ColE1/pMB1/pBR322/pUC origin of
                     replication"
     primer_bind     complement(6438..6457)
                     /label=pBR322ori-F
                     /note="pBR322 origin, forward primer"
     CDS             complement(7117..7977)
                     /codon_start=1
                     /gene="bla"
                     /product="beta-lactamase"
                     /label=AmpR
                     /note="confers resistance to ampicillin, carbenicillin, and
                     related antibiotics"
                     /translation="MSIQHFRVALIPFFAAFCLPVFAHPETLVKVKDAEDQLGARVGYI
                     ELDLNSGKILESFRPEERFPMMSTFKVLLCGAVLSRIDAGQEQLGRRIHYSQNDLVEYS
                     PVTEKHLTDGMTVRELCSAAITMSDNTAANLLLTTIGGPKELTAFLHNMGDHVTRLDRW
                     EPELNEAIPNDERDTTMPVAMATTLRKLLTGELLTLASRQQLIDWMEADKVAGPLLRSA
                     LPAGWFIADKSGAGERGSRGIIAALGPDGKPSRIVVIYTTGSQATMDERNRQIAEIGAS
                     LIKHW"
     primer_bind     7740..7759
                     /label=Amp-R
                     /note="Ampicillin resistance gene, reverse primer"
     promoter        complement(7978..8082)
                     /gene="bla"
                     /label=AmpR promoter
     rep_origin      complement(8108..8563)
                     /direction=LEFT
                     /label=f1 ori
                     /note="f1 bacteriophage origin of replication; arrow
                     indicates direction of (+) strand synthesis"
     primer_bind     complement(8245..8266)
                     /label=F1ori-F
                     /note="F1 origin, forward primer"
     primer_bind     8457..8476
                     /label=F1ori-R
                     /note="F1 origin, reverse primer"
     primer_bind     8690..8712
                     /label=M13/pUC Forward
                     /note="In lacZ gene"
     primer_bind     8704..8721
                     /label=M13 Forward
                     /note="In lacZ gene. Also called M13-F20 or M13 (-21)
                     Forward"
     primer_bind     8705..8721
                     /label=M13 fwd
                     /note="common sequencing primer, one of multiple similar
                     variants"
ORIGIN
        1 tgaacccgtg gaggacgggc agactcgcgg tgcaaatgtg ttttacagcg tgatggagca
       61 gatgaagatg ctcgacacgc tgcagaacac gcagctagat taaccctaga aagataatca
      121 tattgtgacg tacgttaaag ataatcatgt gtaaaattga cgcatgtgtt ttatcggtct
      181 gtatatcgag gtttatttat taatttgaat agatattaag ttttattata tttacactta
      241 catactaata ataaattcaa caaacaattt atttatgttt atttatttat taaaaaaaac
      301 aaaaactcaa aatttcttct ataaagtaac aaaactttta tcgaattcct gcagcccggg
      361 ggatccacta gttctagtgt tcccacaatg gttaattcga gctcgcccgg ggatctaatt
      421 caattagaga ctaattcaat tagagctaat tcaattagga tccaagctta tcgatttcga
      481 accctcgacc gccggagtat aaatagaggc gcttcgtcta cggagcgaca attcaattca
      541 aacaagcaaa gtgaacacgt cgctaagcga aagctaagca aataaacaag cgcagctgaa
      601 caagctaaac aatcggggta ccgctagagt cgacggtacg atccaccggt cgccaccatg
      661 gtgagcaagg gcgaggagct gttcaccggg gtggtgccca tcctggtcga gctggacggc
      721 gacgtaaacg gccacaagtt cagcgtgtcc ggcgagggcg agggcgatgc cacctacggc
      781 aagctgaccc tgaagttcat ctgcaccacc ggcaagctgc ccgtgccctg gcccaccctc
      841 gtgaccaccc tgacctgggg cgtgcagtgc ttcagccgct accccgacca catgaagcag
      901 cacgacttct tcaagtccgc catgcccgaa ggctacgtcc aggagcgcac catcttcttc
      961 aaggacgacg gcaactacaa gacccgcgcc gaggtgaagt tcgagggcga caccctggtg
     1021 aaccgcatcg agctgaaggg catcgacttc aaggaggacg gcaacatcct ggggcacaag
     1081 ctggagtaca actacatcag ccacaacgtc tatatcaccg ccgacaagca gaagaacggc
     1141 atcaaggcca acttcaagat ccgccacaac atcgaggacg gcagcgtgca gctcgccgac
     1201 cactaccagc agaacacccc catcggcgac ggccccgtgc tgctgcccga caaccactac
     1261 ctgagcaccc agtccgccct gagcaaagac cccaacgaga agcgcgatca catggtcctg
     1321 ctggagttcg tgaccgccgc cgggatcact ctcggcatgg acgagctgta caagtaaagc
     1381 ggccgcgact ctagatcata atcagccata ccacatttgt agaggtttta cttgctttaa
     1441 aaaacctccc acacctcccc ctgaacctga aacataaaat gaatgcaatt gttgttgtta
     1501 acttgtttat tgcagcttat aatggttaca aataaagcaa tagcatcaca aatttcacaa
     1561 ataaagcatt tttttcactg cattctagtt gtggtttgtc caaactcatc aatgtatctt
     1621 aaagcttatc gatacgcgta cggcactaga gcggccgcca ccgcggtcac gtgtcactgg
     1681 gtcagtgggt aatcgcttat cctcggataa acaattatcc tcacgggtaa tcgcttatcc
     1741 gctcgggtaa tcgcttatcc tcgggtaatc gcttatcctt gggtaatcgc ttatcctcgg
     1801 ataaacaatt atcctcacgg gtaatcgctt atccgctcgg gtaatcgctt atcctcgggt
     1861 aatcgcttat ccttgggtaa tcgcttatcc tcggataaac aattatcctc acgggtaatc
     1921 gcttatccgc tcgggtaatc gcttatcctc gggtaatcgc ttatcctttc acgttgggac
     1981 tcagtgagga ggacctgaat tcctgcagcc cgagcggaga ctctagcgag cgccggagta
     2041 taaatagagg cgcttcgtct acggagcgac aattcaattc aaacaagcaa agtgaacacg
     2101 tcgctaagcg aaagctaagc aaataaacaa gcgcagctga acaagctaaa caatctgcag
     2161 taaagtgcaa gttaaagtga atcaattaaa agtaaccagc aaccaagtaa atcaactgca
     2221 actactgaaa tctgccaaga agtaattatt gaatacaaga agagaactct gaatagggaa
     2281 ttgggaattc gttaacagat cgggggatca attcgttaac agatctgcgg ccgcggctcg
     2341 agcaaaatgg tgagcaaggg cgaggaggtc atcaaagagt tcatgcgctt caaggtgcgc
     2401 atggagggct ccatgaacgg ccacgagttc gagatcgagg gcgagggcga gggccgcccc
     2461 tacgagggca cccagaccgc caagctgaag gtgaccaagg gcggccccct gcccttcgcc
     2521 tgggacatcc tgtcccccca gttcatgtac ggctccaagg cgtacgtgaa gcaccccgcc
     2581 gacatccccg attacaagaa gctgtccttc cccgagggct tcaagtggga gcgcgtgatg
     2641 aacttcgagg acggcggtct ggtgaccgtg acccaggact cctccctgca ggacggcacg
     2701 ctgatctaca aggtgaagat gcgcggcacc aacttccccc ccgacggccc cgtaatgcag
     2761 aagaagacca tgggctggga ggcctccacc gagcgcctgt acccccgcga cggcgtgctg
     2821 aagggcgaga tccaccaggc cctgaagctg aaggacggcg gccgctacct ggtggagttc
     2881 aagaccatct acatggccaa gaagcccgtg caactgcccg gctactacta cgtggacacc
     2941 aagctggaca tcacctccca caacgaggac tacaccatcg tggaacagta cgagcgctcc
     3001 gagggccgcc accacctgtt cctgtacggc atggacgagc tgtacaaggg agagggcaga
     3061 ggaagtcttc taacatgcgg tgacgtggag gagaatcccg gccctatggg ttctcatcat
     3121 catcatcatc atggtatggc tagcatgact ggtggacagc aaatgggtcg ggatctgtac
     3181 gacgatgacg ataaggatct cgccaccatg gtcgactcat cacgtcgtaa gtggaataag
     3241 acaggtcacg cagtcagagc tataggtcgg ctgagctcac tcgagaacgt ctatatcaag
     3301 gccgacaagc agaagaacgg catcaaggcg aacttccaca tccgccacaa catcgaggac
     3361 ggcggcgtgc agctcgccta ccactaccag cagaacaccc ccatcggcga cggccccgtg
     3421 ctgctgcccg acaaccacta cctgagcgtg cagtccaaac tttcgaaaga ccccaacgag
     3481 aagcgcgatc acatggtcct gctggagttc gtgaccgccg ccgggatcac tctcggcatg
     3541 gacgagctgt acaagggcgg taccggaggg agcatggtga gcaagggcga ggagctgttc
     3601 accggggtgg tgcccatcct ggtcgagctg gacggcgacg taaacggcca caagttcagc
     3661 gtgtccggcg agggtgaggg cgatgccacc tacggcaagc tgaccctgaa gttcatctgc
     3721 accaccggca agctgcccgt gccctggccc accctcgtga ccaccctgac ctacggcgtg
     3781 cagtgcttca gccgctaccc cgaccacatg aagcagcacg acttcttcaa gtccgccatg
     3841 cccgaaggct acatccagga gcgcaccatc ttcttcaagg acgacggcaa ctacaagacc
     3901 cgcgccgagg tgaagttcga gggcgacacc ctggtgaacc gcatcgagct gaagggcatc
     3961 gacttcaagg aggacggcaa catcctgggg cacaagctgg agtacaacct gccggaccaa
     4021 ctgactgaag agcagatcgc agaatttaaa gaggctttct ccctatttga caaggacggg
     4081 gatgggacaa taacaaccaa ggagctgggg acggtgatgc ggtctctggg gcagaacccc
     4141 acagaagcag agctgcagga catgatcaat gaagtagatg ccgacggtga cggcacaatc
     4201 gacttccctg agttcctgac aatgatggca agaaaaatga aatacaggga cacggaagaa
     4261 gaaattagag aagcgttcgg tgtgtttgat aaggatggca atggctacat cagtgcagca
     4321 gagcttcgcc acgtgatgac aaaccttgga gagaagttaa cagatgaaga ggttgatgaa
     4381 atgatcaggg aagcagacat cgatggggat ggtcaggtaa actacgaaga gtttgtacaa
     4441 atgatgacag cgaagtgaga tctttgtgaa ggaaccttac ttctgtggtg tgacataatt
     4501 ggacaaacta cctacagaga tttaaagctc taaggtaaat ataaaatttt taagtgtata
     4561 atgtgttaaa ctactgattc taattgtttg tgtattttag attccaacct atggaactga
     4621 tgaatgggag cagtggtgga atgcctttaa tgaggaaaac ctgttttgct cagaagaaat
     4681 gccatctagt gatgatgagg ctactgctga ctctcaacat tctactcctc caaaaaagaa
     4741 gagaaaggta gaagacccca aggactttcc ttcagaattg ctaagttttt tgagtcatgc
     4801 tgtgtttagt aatagaactc ttgcttgctt tgctatttac accacaaagg aaaaagctgc
     4861 actgctatac aagaaaatta tggaaaaata tttgatgtat agtgccttga ctagagatca
     4921 taatcagcca taccacattt gtagaggttt tacttgcttt aaaaaacctc ccacacctcc
     4981 ccctgaacct gaaacataaa atgaatgcaa ttgttgttgt taacttgttt attgcagctt
     5041 ataatggtta caaataaagc aatagcatca caaatttcac aaataaagca tttttttcac
     5101 tgcattctag ttgtggtttg tccaaactca tcaatgtatc ttatcatgtc tggatcgata
     5161 tctataacaa gaaaatatat atataataag ttatcacgta agtagaacat gaaataacaa
     5221 tataattatc gtatgagtta aatcttaaaa gtcacgtaaa agataatcat gcgtcatttt
     5281 gactcacgcg gtcgttatag ttcaaaatca gtgacactta ccgcattgac aagcacgcct
     5341 cacgggagct ccaagcggcg actgagatgt cctaaatgca cagcgacgga ttcgcgctat
     5401 ttagaaagag agagcaatat ttcaagaatg catgcgtcaa ttttacgcag actatctttc
     5461 tagggttaat ctagctgcat caggatcata tcgtcgggtc ttttttccgg ctcagtcatc
     5521 gcccaagctg gcgctatctg ggcatcgggg aggaagaagc ccgtgccttt tcccgcgagg
     5581 ttgaagcggc atggaaagag tttgccgagg atgactgctg ctgcattgac gttgagcgaa
     5641 aacgcacgtt taccatgatg attcgggaag gtgtggccat gcacgccttt aacggtgaac
     5701 tgttcgttca ggccacctgg gataccagtt cgtcgcggct tttccggaca cagttccgga
     5761 tggtcagccc gaagcgcatc agcaacccga acaataccgg cgacagccgg aactgccgtg
     5821 ccggtgtgca gattaatgac agcggtgcgg cgctgggata ttacgtcagc gaggacgggt
     5881 atcctggctg gatgccgcag aaatggacat ggataccccg tgagttaccc ggcgggcgcg
     5941 cttggcgtaa tcatggtcat agctgtttcc tgtgtgaaat tgttatccgc tcacaattcc
     6001 acacaacata cgagccggaa gcataaagtg taaagcctgg ggtgcctaat gagtgagcta
     6061 actcacatta attgcgttgc gctcactgcc cgctttccag tcgggaaacc tgtcgtgcca
     6121 gctgcattaa tgaatcggcc aacgcgcggg gagaggcggt ttgcgtattg ggcgctcttc
     6181 cgcttcctcg ctcactgact cgctgcgctc ggtcgttcgg ctgcggcgag cggtatcagc
     6241 tcactcaaag gcggtaatac ggttatccac agaatcaggg gataacgcag gaaagaacat
     6301 gtgagcaaaa ggccagcaaa aggccaggaa ccgtaaaaag gccgcgttgc tggcgttttt
     6361 ccataggctc cgcccccctg acgagcatca caaaaatcga cgctcaagtc agaggtggcg
     6421 aaacccgaca ggactataaa gataccaggc gtttccccct ggaagctccc tcgtgcgctc
     6481 tcctgttccg accctgccgc ttaccggata cctgtccgcc tttctccctt cgggaagcgt
     6541 ggcgctttct catagctcac gctgtaggta tctcagttcg gtgtaggtcg ttcgctccaa
     6601 gctgggctgt gtgcacgaac cccccgttca gcccgaccgc tgcgccttat ccggtaacta
     6661 tcgtcttgag tccaacccgg taagacacga cttatcgcca ctggcagcag ccactggtaa
     6721 caggattagc agagcgaggt atgtaggcgg tgctacagag ttcttgaagt ggtggcctaa
     6781 ctacggctac actagaagaa cagtatttgg tatctgcgct ctgctgaagc cagttacctt
     6841 cggaaaaaga gttggtagct cttgatccgg caaacaaacc accgctggta gcggtggttt
     6901 ttttgtttgc aagcagcaga ttacgcgcag aaaaaaagga tctcaagaag atcctttgat
     6961 cttttctacg gggtctgacg ctcagtggaa cgaaaactca cgttaaggga ttttggtcat
     7021 gagattatca aaaaggatct tcacctagat ccttttaaat taaaaatgaa gttttaaatc
     7081 aatctaaagt atatatgagt aaacttggtc tgacagttac caatgcttaa tcagtgaggc
     7141 acctatctca gcgatctgtc tatttcgttc atccatagtt gcctgactcc ccgtcgtgta
     7201 gataactacg atacgggagg gcttaccatc tggccccagt gctgcaatga taccgcgaga
     7261 cccacgctca ccggctccag atttatcagc aataaaccag ccagccggaa gggccgagcg
     7321 cagaagtggt cctgcaactt tatccgcctc catccagtct attaattgtt gccgggaagc
     7381 tagagtaagt agttcgccag ttaatagttt gcgcaacgtt gttgccattg ctacaggcat
     7441 cgtggtgtca cgctcgtcgt ttggtatggc ttcattcagc tccggttccc aacgatcaag
     7501 gcgagttaca tgatccccca tgttgtgcaa aaaagcggtt agctccttcg gtcctccgat
     7561 cgttgtcaga agtaagttgg ccgcagtgtt atcactcatg gttatggcag cactgcataa
     7621 ttctcttact gtcatgccat ccgtaagatg cttttctgtg actggtgagt actcaaccaa
     7681 gtcattctga gaatagtgta tgcggcgacc gagttgctct tgcccggcgt caatacggga
     7741 taataccgcg ccacatagca gaactttaaa agtgctcatc attggaaaac gttcttcggg
     7801 gcgaaaactc tcaaggatct taccgctgtt gagatccagt tcgatgtaac ccactcgtgc
     7861 acccaactga tcttcagcat cttttacttt caccagcgtt tctgggtgag caaaaacagg
     7921 aaggcaaaat gccgcaaaaa agggaataag ggcgacacgg aaatgttgaa tactcatact
     7981 cttccttttt caatattatt gaagcattta tcagggttat tgtctcatga gcggatacat
     8041 atttgaatgt atttagaaaa ataaacaaat aggggttccg cgcacatttc cccgaaaagt
     8101 gccacctaaa ttgtaagcgt taatattttg ttaaaattcg cgttaaattt ttgttaaatc
     8161 agctcatttt ttaaccaata ggccgaaatc ggcaaaatcc cttataaatc aaaagaatag
     8221 accgagatag ggttgagtgt tgttccagtt tggaacaaga gtccactatt aaagaacgtg
     8281 gactccaacg tcaaaggnnn nnnnnnnnnn nnnnnnnnnn nnnnnnnnnn nnnnnnnnnn
     8341 nnnnnntnnn nnnnnnnnnn nnnnnnnnnn nnnnnnnnnn nnnnnnnnnn nnnnnnnnnn
     8401 nnnnnnnnnn nnnnnnnnnn nnnnnnnnnn nnnnnnnngn nnnnnnnnnn nnnnnnnnnn
     8461 nnnnnnnnnn nnnnnnnnnn nnnnnnnnnn nnnnnnnnnn nnnnnnnnnn nnnnnnnnnn
     8521 nnnnnnnnnn nnnnnnnnnn nnnnnnnnnn nnnnnnnnnn nnncccattc gccattcagg
     8581 ctgcgcaact gttgggaagg gcgatcggtg cgggcctctt cgctattacg ccagctggcg
     8641 aaagggggat gtgctgcaag gcgattaagt tgggtaacgc cagggttttc ccagtcacga
     8701 cgttgtaaaa cgacggccag tgagcgcgcc tcgttcattc acgtttt
//
