Features (pLannotate 1.2.2; 26 found; start..end, strand, type, name):
    298..765     +  CDS            B (fragment): PORTL_LAMBD - Experimental evidence at protein level: Swiss-Prot protein existence level 1. Forms the portal vertex of the capsid (PubMed:6228056, PubMed:6232391). This portal plays critical roles in head assembly, genome packaging, neck/tail attachment, and genome ejection (Probable). The portal protein multimerizes as a single ring-shaped homododecamer arranged around a central channel (PubMed:6232391). Binds to the terminase subunits to form the packaging machine (PubMed:7799432). From Escherichia phage lambda (Bacteriophage lambda).
    803..819     -  protein_bind   lac operator: The lac repressor binds to the lac operator to inhibit transcription in E. coli. This inhibition can be relieved by adding lactose or isopropyl-β-D-thiogalactopyranoside (IPTG). lac repressor encoded by lacI
    827..857     -  promoter       lac promoter: promoter for the E. coli lac operon
    872..893     -  protein_bind   CAP binding site: CAP binding activates transcription in the presence of cAMP. E. coli catabolite activator protein
    906..998     -  CDS            lacI (fragment): lac repressor; lacI; The lac repressor binds to the lac operator to inhibit transcription in E. coli. This inhibition can be relieved by adding lactose or isopropyl-β-D-thiogalactopyranoside (IPTG).
   1181..1769    -  rep_origin     ori: high-copy-number ColE1/pMB1/pBR322/pUC origin of replication
   1940..2800    -  CDS            AmpR: β-lactamase; bla; confers resistance to ampicillin, carbenicillin, and related antibiotics
   2801..2905    -  promoter       AmpR promoter: bla
   2958..3386    -  rep_origin     f1 ori (sequence partly withheld): f1 bacteriophage origin of replication; arrow indicates direction of (+) strand synthesis
   3391..3546    -  CDS            lacZα (fragment): LacZα fragment of β-galactosidase; lacZ fragment
   3548..3667    +  CDS            B (fragment): PORTL_LAMBD - Experimental evidence at protein level: Swiss-Prot protein existence level 1. Forms the portal vertex of the capsid (PubMed:6228056, PubMed:6232391). This portal plays critical roles in head assembly, genome packaging, neck/tail attachment, and genome ejection (Probable). The portal protein multimerizes as a single ring-shaped homododecamer arranged around a central channel (PubMed:6232391). Binds to the terminase subunits to form the packaging machine (PubMed:7799432). From Escherichia phage lambda (Bacteriophage lambda).
   3909..3947    -  misc_feature   MCS (fragment): pBluescript multiple cloning site
   4062..4184    +  promoter       hsp70 promoter (fragment): Drosophila melanogaster hsp70Bb promoter
   4228..4947    +  CDS            ECFP: enhanced CFP mammalian codon-optimized
   4964..5047    +  CDS            large T antigen (fragment): large T antigen from SV40 (simian virus 40)
   5070..5191    +  polyA_signal   SV40 poly(A) signal: SV40 polyadenylation signal
   5216..5237    -  misc_feature   MCS (fragment): pBluescript multiple cloning site
   5603..5841    +  promoter       hsp70 promoter: Drosophila melanogaster hsp70Bb promoter
   5917..6618    +  CDS            dTomato: dimeric variant of DsRed fluorescent protein (Shaner et al., 2004) mammalian codon-optimized
   6676..8028    +  CDS            GCaMP6s: improved fluorescent protein-based calcium sensor (Chen et al., 2013)
   8029..8103    +  CDS            small t antigen (fragment): SV40 (simian virus 40) small t antigen
   8105..8170    +  intron         small t intron: SV40 (simian virus 40) small t antigen intron
   8300..8320    +  CDS            SV40 NLS: nuclear localization signal of SV40 (simian virus 40) large T antigen
   8327..8461    +  CDS            LT_POVHA (fragment): Protein inferred from homology: Swiss-Prot protein existence level 3. Isoform large T antigen is a key early protein essential for both driving viral replication and inducing cellular transformation. Plays a role in viral genome replication by driving entry of quiescent cells into the cell cycle and by autoregulating the synthesis of viral early mRNA. Displays highly oncogenic activities by corrupting the host cellular checkpoint mechanisms that guard cell division and the transcription, replication, and repair of DNA. Participates in the modulation of cellular gene expression preceeding viral
   8486..8569    +  CDS            large T antigen (fragment): large T antigen from SV40 (simian virus 40)
   8592..8726    +  polyA_signal   SV40 poly(A) signal: SV40 polyadenylation signal
>Addgene plasmid #130666 | 15x-QUAS-dTomato-T2A-GCaMP6s | depositor full sequence | sequence record 252759 | 15x-QUAS-dTomato-T2A-GCaMP6s sequence 8747 bps
TATATATAATAAGTTATCACGTAAGTAGAACATGAAATAACAATATAATTATCGTATGAGTTAAATCTTA
AAAGTCACGTAAAAGATAATCATGCGTCATTTTGACTCACGCGGTCGTTATAGTTCAAAATCAGTGACAC
TTACCGCATTGACAAGCACGCCTCACGGGAGCTCCAAGCGGCGACTGAGATGTCCTAAATGCACAGCGAC
GGATTCGCGCTATTTAGAAAGAGAGAGCAATATTTCAAGAATGCATGCGTCAATTTTACGCAGACTATCT
TTCTAGGGTTAATCTAGCTGCATCAGGATCATATCGTCGGGTCTTTTTTCCGGCTCAGTCATCGCCCAAG
CTGGCGCTATCTGGGCATCGGGGAGGAAGAAGCCCGTGCCTTTTCCCGCGAGGTTGAAGCGGCATGGAAA
GAGTTTGCCGAGGATGACTGCTGCTGCATTGACGTTGAGCGAAAACGCACGTTTACCATGATGATTCGGG
AAGGTGTGGCCATGCACGCCTTTAACGGTGAACTGTTCGTTCAGGCCACCTGGGATACCAGTTCGTCGCG
GCTTTTCCGGACACAGTTCCGGATGGTCAGCCCGAAGCGCATCAGCAACCCGAACAATACCGGCGACAGC
CGGAACTGCCGTGCCGGTGTGCAGATTAATGACAGCGGTGCGGCGCTGGGATATTACGTCAGCGAGGACG
GGTATCCTGGCTGGATGCCGCAGAAATGGACATGGATACCCCGTGAGTTACCCGGCGGGCGCGCTTGGCG
TAATCATGGTCATAGCTGTTTCCTGTGTGAAATTGTTATCCGCTCACAATTCCACACAACATACGAGCCG
GAAGCATAAAGTGTAAAGCCTGGGGTGCCTAATGAGTGAGCTAACTCACATTAATTGCGTTGCGCTCACT
GCCCGCTTTCCAGTCGGGAAACCTGTCGTGCCAGCTGCATTAATGAATCGGCCAACGCGCGGGGAGAGGC
GGTTTGCGTATTGGGCGCTCTTCCGCTTCCTCGCTCACTGACTCGCTGCGCTCGGTCGTTCGGCTGCGGC
GAGCGGTATCAGCTCACTCAAAGGCGGTAATACGGTTATCCACAGAATCAGGGGATAACGCAGGAAAGAA
CATGTGAGCAAAAGGCCAGCAAAAGGCCAGGAACCGTAAAAAGGCCGCGTTGCTGGCGTTTTTCCATAGG
CTCCGCCCCCCTGACGAGCATCACAAAAATCGACGCTCAAGTCAGAGGTGGCGAAACCCGACAGGACTAT
AAAGATACCAGGCGTTTCCCCCTGGAAGCTCCCTCGTGCGCTCTCCTGTTCCGACCCTGCCGCTTACCGG
ATACCTGTCCGCCTTTCTCCCTTCGGGAAGCGTGGCGCTTTCTCATAGCTCACGCTGTAGGTATCTCAGT
TCGGTGTAGGTCGTTCGCTCCAAGCTGGGCTGTGTGCACGAACCCCCCGTTCAGCCCGACCGCTGCGCCT
TATCCGGTAACTATCGTCTTGAGTCCAACCCGGTAAGACACGACTTATCGCCACTGGCAGCAGCCACTGG
TAACAGGATTAGCAGAGCGAGGTATGTAGGCGGTGCTACAGAGTTCTTGAAGTGGTGGCCTAACTACGGC
TACACTAGAAGGACAGTATTTGGTATCTGCGCTCTGCTGAAGCCAGTTACCTTCGGAAAAAGAGTTGGTA
GCTCTTGATCCGGCAAACAAACCACCGCTGGTAGCGGTGGTTTTTTTGTTTGCAAGCAGCAGATTACGCG
CAGAAAAAAAGGATCTCAAGAAGATCCTTTGATCTTTTCTACGGGGTCTGACGCTCAGTGGAACGAAAAC
TCACGTTAAGGGATTTTGGTCATGAGATTATCAAAAAGGATCTTCACCTAGATCCTTTTAAATTAAAAAT
GAAGTTTTAAATCAATCTAAAGTATATATGAGTAAACTTGGTCTGACAGTTACCAATGCTTAATCAGTGA
GGCACCTATCTCAGCGATCTGTCTATTTCGTTCATCCATAGTTGCCTGACTCCCCGTCGTGTAGATAACT
ACGATACGGGAGGGCTTACCATCTGGCCCCAGTGCTGCAATGATACCGCGAGACCCACGCTCACCGGCTC
CAGATTTATCAGCAATAAACCAGCCAGCCGGAAGGGCCGAGCGCAGAAGTGGTCCTGCAACTTTATCCGC
CTCCATCCAGTCTATTAATTGTTGCCGGGAAGCTAGAGTAAGTAGTTCGCCAGTTAATAGTTTGCGCAAC
GTTGTTGCCATTGCTACAGGCATCGTGGTGTCACGCTCGTCGTTTGGTATGGCTTCATTCAGCTCCGGTT
CCCAACGATCAAGGCGAGTTACATGATCCCCCATGTTGTGCAAAAAAGCGGTTAGCTCCTTCGGTCCTCC
GATCGTTGTCAGAAGTAAGTTGGCCGCAGTGTTATCACTCATGGTTATGGCAGCACTGCATAATTCTCTT
ACTGTCATGCCATCCGTAAGATGCTTTTCTGTGACTGGTGAGTACTCAACCAAGTCATTCTGAGAATAGT
GTATGCGGCGACCGAGTTGCTCTTGCCCGGCGTCAATACGGGATAATACCGCGCCACATAGCAGAACTTT
AAAAGTGCTCATCATTGGAAAACGTTCTTCGGGGCGAAAACTCTCAAGGATCTTACCGCTGTTGAGATCC
AGTTCGATGTAACCCACTCGTGCACCCAACTGATCTTCAGCATCTTTTACTTTCACCAGCGTTTCTGGGT
GAGCAAAAACAGGAAGGCAAAATGCCGCAAAAAAGGGAATAAGGGCGACACGGAAATGTTGAATACTCAT
ACTCTTCCTTTTTCAATATTATTGAAGCATTTATCAGGGTTATTGTCTCATGAGCGGATACATATTTGAA
TGTATTTAGAAAAATAAACAAATAGGGGTTCCGCGCACATTTCCCCGAAAAGTGCCACCTAAATTGTAAG
CGTTAATATTTTGTTAAAATTCGCGTTAAATTTTTGTTAAATCAGCTCATTTTTTAACCAATAGGCCGAA
ATCGGCAAAATCCCTTATAAATCAAAAGAATAGACCGAGATAGGGTTGAGTGTTGTTCCAGTTTGGAACA
AGAGTCCACTATTAAAGAACGTGGACTCCAACGTCAAAGG
[49 nt withheld, positions 3121-3169]
T
[91 nt withheld, positions 3171-3261]
G
[124 nt withheld, positions 3263-3386]
CCCATTCGCCATTCAGGCTGCGCAACTGTTGGGAAGGGCGATCGGTGCGGGCCTCTTCGCTATTACGCCA
GCTGGCGAAAGGGGGATGTGCTGCAAGGCGATTAAGTTGGGTAACGCCAGGGTTTTCCCAGTCACGACGT
TGTAAAACGACGGCCAGTGAGCGCGCCTCGTTCATTCACGTTTTTGAACCCGTGGAGGACGGGCAGACTC
GCGGTGCAAATGTGTTTTACAGCGTGATGGAGCAGATGAAGATGCTCGACACGCTGCAGAACACGCAGCT
AGATTAACCCTAGAAAGATAATCATATTGTGACGTACGTTAAAGATAATCATGTGTAAAATTGACGCATG
TGTTTTATCGGTCTGTATATCGAGGTTTATTTATTAATTTGAATAGATATTAAGTTTTATTATATTTACA
CTTACATACTAATAATAAATTCAACAAACAATTTATTTATGTTTATTTATTTATTAAAAAAAACAAAAAC
TCAAAATTTCTTCTATAAAGTAACAAAACTTTTATCGAATTCCTGCAGCCCGGGGGATCCACTAGTTCTA
GTGTTCCCACAATGGTTAATTCGAGCTCGCCCGGGGATCTAATTCAATTAGAGACTAATTCAATTAGAGC
TAATTCAATTAGGATCCAAGCTTATCGATTTCGAACCCTCGACCGCCGGAGTATAAATAGAGGCGCTTCG
TCTACGGAGCGACAATTCAATTCAAACAAGCAAAGTGAACACGTCGCTAAGCGAAAGCTAAGCAAATAAA
CAAGCGCAGCTGAACAAGCTAAACAATCGGGGTACCGCTAGAGTCGACGGTACGATCCACCGGTCGCCAC
CATGGTGAGCAAGGGCGAGGAGCTGTTCACCGGGGTGGTGCCCATCCTGGTCGAGCTGGACGGCGACGTA
AACGGCCACAAGTTCAGCGTGTCCGGCGAGGGCGAGGGCGATGCCACCTACGGCAAGCTGACCCTGAAGT
TCATCTGCACCACCGGCAAGCTGCCCGTGCCCTGGCCCACCCTCGTGACCACCCTGACCTGGGGCGTGCA
GTGCTTCAGCCGCTACCCCGACCACATGAAGCAGCACGACTTCTTCAAGTCCGCCATGCCCGAAGGCTAC
GTCCAGGAGCGCACCATCTTCTTCAAGGACGACGGCAACTACAAGACCCGCGCCGAGGTGAAGTTCGAGG
GCGACACCCTGGTGAACCGCATCGAGCTGAAGGGCATCGACTTCAAGGAGGACGGCAACATCCTGGGGCA
CAAGCTGGAGTACAACTACATCAGCCACAACGTCTATATCACCGCCGACAAGCAGAAGAACGGCATCAAG
GCCAACTTCAAGATCCGCCACAACATCGAGGACGGCAGCGTGCAGCTCGCCGACCACTACCAGCAGAACA
CCCCCATCGGCGACGGCCCCGTGCTGCTGCCCGACAACCACTACCTGAGCACCCAGTCCGCCCTGAGCAA
AGACCCCAACGAGAAGCGCGATCACATGGTCCTGCTGGAGTTCGTGACCGCCGCCGGGATCACTCTCGGC
ATGGACGAGCTGTACAAGTAAAGCGGCCGCGACTCTAGATCATAATCAGCCATACCACATTTGTAGAGGT
TTTACTTGCTTTAAAAAACCTCCCACACCTCCCCCTGAACCTGAAACATAAAATGAATGCAATTGTTGTT
GTTAACTTGTTTATTGCAGCTTATAATGGTTACAAATAAAGCAATAGCATCACAAATTTCACAAATAAAG
CATTTTTTTCACTGCATTCTAGTTGTGGTTTGTCCAAACTCATCAATGTATCTTAAAGCTTATCGATACG
CGTACGGCACTAGAGCGGCCGCCACCGCGGTCACGTGTCACTGGGTCAGTGGGTAATCGCTTATCCTCGG
ATAAACAATTATCCTCACGGGTAATCGCTTATCCGCTCGGGTAATCGCTTATCCTCGGGTAATCGCTTAT
CCTTGGGTAATCGCTTATCCTCGGATAAACAATTATCCTCACGGGTAATCGCTTATCCGCTCGGGTAATC
GCTTATCCTCGGGTAATCGCTTATCCTTGGGTAATCGCTTATCCTCGGATAAACAATTATCCTCACGGGT
AATCGCTTATCCGCTCGGGTAATCGCTTATCCTCGGGTAATCGCTTATCCTTTCACGTTGGGACTCAGTG
AGGAGGACCTGAATTCCTGCAGCCCGAGCGGAGACTCTAGCGAGCGCCGGAGTATAAATAGAGGCGCTTC
GTCTACGGAGCGACAATTCAATTCAAACAAGCAAAGTGAACACGTCGCTAAGCGAAAGCTAAGCAAATAA
ACAAGCGCAGCTGAACAAGCTAAACAATCTGCAGTAAAGTGCAAGTTAAAGTGAATCAATTAAAAGTAAC
CAGCAACCAAGTAAATCAACTGCAACTACTGAAATCTGCCAAGAAGTAATTATTGAATACAAGAAGAGAA
CTCTGAATAGGGAATTGGGAATTCGTTAACAGATCGGGGGATCAATTCGTTAACAGATCTGCGGCCGCGG
CTCGAGCAAAATGGTGAGCAAGGGCGAGGAGGTCATCAAAGAGTTCATGCGCTTCAAGGTGCGCATGGAG
GGCTCCATGAACGGCCACGAGTTCGAGATCGAGGGCGAGGGCGAGGGCCGCCCCTACGAGGGCACCCAGA
CCGCCAAGCTGAAGGTGACCAAGGGCGGCCCCCTGCCCTTCGCCTGGGACATCCTGTCCCCCCAGTTCAT
GTACGGCTCCAAGGCGTACGTGAAGCACCCCGCCGACATCCCCGATTACAAGAAGCTGTCCTTCCCCGAG
GGCTTCAAGTGGGAGCGCGTGATGAACTTCGAGGACGGCGGTCTGGTGACCGTGACCCAGGACTCCTCCC
TGCAGGACGGCACGCTGATCTACAAGGTGAAGATGCGCGGCACCAACTTCCCCCCCGACGGCCCCGTAAT
GCAGAAGAAGACCATGGGCTGGGAGGCCTCCACCGAGCGCCTGTACCCCCGCGACGGCGTGCTGAAGGGC
GAGATCCACCAGGCCCTGAAGCTGAAGGACGGCGGCCGCTACCTGGTGGAGTTCAAGACCATCTACATGG
CCAAGAAGCCCGTGCAACTGCCCGGCTACTACTACGTGGACACCAAGCTGGACATCACCTCCCACAACGA
GGACTACACCATCGTGGAACAGTACGAGCGCTCCGAGGGCCGCCACCACCTGTTCCTGTACGGCATGGAC
GAGCTGTACAAGGGAGAGGGCAGAGGAAGTCTTCTAACATGCGGTGACGTGGAGGAGAATCCCGGCCCTA
TGGGTTCTCATCATCATCATCATCATGGTATGGCTAGCATGACTGGTGGACAGCAAATGGGTCGGGATCT
GTACGACGATGACGATAAGGATCTCGCCACCATGGTCGACTCATCACGTCGTAAGTGGAATAAGACAGGT
CACGCAGTCAGAGCTATAGGTCGGCTGAGCTCACTCGAGAACGTCTATATCAAGGCCGACAAGCAGAAGA
ACGGCATCAAGGCGAACTTCCACATCCGCCACAACATCGAGGACGGCGGCGTGCAGCTCGCCTACCACTA
CCAGCAGAACACCCCCATCGGCGACGGCCCCGTGCTGCTGCCCGACAACCACTACCTGAGCGTGCAGTCC
AAACTTTCGAAAGACCCCAACGAGAAGCGCGATCACATGGTCCTGCTGGAGTTCGTGACCGCCGCCGGGA
TCACTCTCGGCATGGACGAGCTGTACAAGGGCGGTACCGGAGGGAGCATGGTGAGCAAGGGCGAGGAGCT
GTTCACCGGGGTGGTGCCCATCCTGGTCGAGCTGGACGGCGACGTAAACGGCCACAAGTTCAGCGTGTCC
GGCGAGGGTGAGGGCGATGCCACCTACGGCAAGCTGACCCTGAAGTTCATCTGCACCACCGGCAAGCTGC
CCGTGCCCTGGCCCACCCTCGTGACCACCCTGACCTACGGCGTGCAGTGCTTCAGCCGCTACCCCGACCA
CATGAAGCAGCACGACTTCTTCAAGTCCGCCATGCCCGAAGGCTACATCCAGGAGCGCACCATCTTCTTC
AAGGACGACGGCAACTACAAGACCCGCGCCGAGGTGAAGTTCGAGGGCGACACCCTGGTGAACCGCATCG
AGCTGAAGGGCATCGACTTCAAGGAGGACGGCAACATCCTGGGGCACAAGCTGGAGTACAACCTGCCGGA
CCAACTGACTGAAGAGCAGATCGCAGAATTTAAAGAGGCTTTCTCCCTATTTGACAAGGACGGGGATGGG
ACAATAACAACCAAGGAGCTGGGGACGGTGATGCGGTCTCTGGGGCAGAACCCCACAGAAGCAGAGCTGC
AGGACATGATCAATGAAGTAGATGCCGACGGTGACGGCACAATCGACTTCCCTGAGTTCCTGACAATGAT
GGCAAGAAAAATGAAATACAGGGACACGGAAGAAGAAATTAGAGAAGCGTTCGGTGTGTTTGATAAGGAT
GGCAATGGCTACATCAGTGCAGCAGAGCTTCGCCACGTGATGACAAACCTTGGAGAGAAGTTAACAGATG
AAGAGGTTGATGAAATGATCAGGGAAGCAGACATCGATGGGGATGGTCAGGTAAACTACGAAGAGTTTGT
ACAAATGATGACAGCGAAGTGAGATCTTTGTGAAGGAACCTTACTTCTGTGGTGTGACATAATTGGACAA
ACTACCTACAGAGATTTAAAGCTCTAAGGTAAATATAAAATTTTTAAGTGTATAATGTGTTAAACTACTG
ATTCTAATTGTTTGTGTATTTTAGATTCCAACCTATGGAACTGATGAATGGGAGCAGTGGTGGAATGCCT
TTAATGAGGAAAACCTGTTTTGCTCAGAAGAAATGCCATCTAGTGATGATGAGGCTACTGCTGACTCTCA
ACATTCTACTCCTCCAAAAAAGAAGAGAAAGGTAGAAGACCCCAAGGACTTTCCTTCAGAATTGCTAAGT
TTTTTGAGTCATGCTGTGTTTAGTAATAGAACTCTTGCTTGCTTTGCTATTTACACCACAAAGGAAAAAG
CTGCACTGCTATACAAGAAAATTATGGAAAAATATTTGATGTATAGTGCCTTGACTAGAGATCATAATCA
GCCATACCACATTTGTAGAGGTTTTACTTGCTTTAAAAAACCTCCCACACCTCCCCCTGAACCTGAAACA
TAAAATGAATGCAATTGTTGTTGTTAACTTGTTTATTGCAGCTTATAATGGTTACAAATAAAGCAATAGC
ATCACAAATTTCACAAATAAAGCATTTTTTTCACTGCATTCTAGTTGTGGTTTGTCCAAACTCATCAATG
TATCTTATCATGTCTGGATCGATATCTATAACAAGAAAATA
